>Addgene plasmid #218678 | pcDNA3.3_SARS2_JN.1 | addgene full sequence | sequence record 437262 | Addgene NGS Result
AGGATCTCAAGAAGATCCTTTGATCTTTTCTACGGGGTCTGACGCTCAGTGGAACGAAAACTCACGTTAA
GGGATTTTGGTCATGAGATTATCAAAAAGGATCTTCACCTAGATCCTTTTAAATTAAAAATGAAGTTTTA
AATCAATCTAAAGTATATATGAGTAAACTTGGTCTGACAGTTACCAATGCTTAATCAGTGAGGCACCTAT
CTCAGCGATCTGTCTATTTCGTTCATCCATAGTTGCCTGACTCCCCGTCGTGTAGATAACTACGATACGG
GAGGGCTTACCATCTGGCCCCAGTGCTGCAATGATACCGCGAGACCCACGCTCACCGGCTCCAGATTTAT
CAGCAATAAACCAGCCAGCCGGAAGGGCCGAGCGCAGAAGTGGTCCTGCAACTTTATCCGCCTCCATCCA
GTCTATTAATTGTTGCCGGGAAGCTAGAGTAAGTAGTTCGCCAGTTAATAGTTTGCGCAACGTTGTTGCC
ATTGCTACAGGCATCGTGGTGTCACGCTCGTCGTTTGGTATGGCTTCATTCAGCTCCGGTTCCCAACGAT
CAAGGCGAGTTACATGATCCCCCATGTTGTGCAAAAAAGCGGTTAGCTCCTTCGGTCCTCCGATCGTTGT
CAGAAGTAAGTTGGCCGCAGTGTTATCACTCATGGTTATGGCAGCACTGCATAATTCTCTTACTGTCATG
CCATCCGTAAGATGCTTTTCTGTGACTGGTGAGTACTCAACCAAGTCATTCTGAGAATAGTGTATGCGGC
GACCGAGTTGCTCTTGCCCGGCGTCAATACGGGATAATACCGCGCCACATAGCAGAACTTTAAAAGTGCT
CATCATTGGAAAACGTTCTTCGGGGCGAAAACTCTCAAGGATCTTACCGCTGTTGAGATCCAGTTCGATG
TAACCCACTCGTGCACCCAACTGATCTTCAGCATCTTTTACTTTCACCAGCGTTTCTGGGTGAGCAAAAA
CAGGAAGGCAAAATGCCGCAAAAAAGGGAATAAGGGCGACACGGAAATGTTGAATACTCATACTCTTCCT
TTTTCAATATTATTGAAGCATTTATCAGGGTTATTGTCTCATGAGCGGATACATATTTGAATGTATTTAG
AAAAATAAACAAATAGGGGTTCCGCGCACATTTCCCCGAAAAGTGCCACCTGACGTCGACGGATCGGGAG
ATCTCCCGATCCCCTATGGTGCACTCTCAGTACAATCTGCTCTGATGCCGCATAGTTAAGCCAGTATCTG
CTCCCTGCTTGTGTGTTGGAGGTCGCTGAGTAGTGCGCGAGCAAAATTTAAGCTACAACAAGGCAAGGCT
TGACCGACAATTGCATGAAGAATCTGCTTAGGGTTAGGCGTTTTGCGCTGCTTCGCGATGTACGGGCCAG
ATATACGCGTTGACATTGATTATTGACTAGTTATTAATAGTAATCAATTACGGGGTCATTAGTTCATAGC
CCATATATGGAGTTCCGCGTTACATAACTTACGGTAAATGGCCCGCCTGGCTGACCGCCCAACGACCCCC
GCCCATTGACGTCAATAATGACGTATGTTCCCATAGTAACGCCAATAGGGACTTTCCATTGACGTCAATG
GGTGGAGTATTTACGGTAAACTGCCCACTTGGCAGTACATCAAGTGTATCATATGCCAAGTACGCCCCCT
ATTGACGTCAATGACGGTAAATGGCCCGCCTGGCATTATGCCCAGTACATGACCTTATGGGACTTTCCTA
CTTGGCAGTACATCTACGTATTAGTCATCGCTATTACCATGGTGATGCGGTTTTGGCAGTACATCAATGG
GCGTGGATAGCGGTTTGACTCACGGGGATTTCCAAGTCTCCACCCCATTGACGTCAATGGGAGTTTGTTT
TGGCACCAAAATCAACGGGACTTTCCAAAATGTCGTAACAACTCCGCCCCATTGACGCAAATGGGCGGTA
GGCGTGTACGGTGGGAGGTCTATATAAGCAGAGCTCGTTTAGTGAACCGTCAGATCGCCTGGAGACGCCA
TCCACGCTGTTTTGACCTCCATAGAAGACACCGGGACCGATCCAGCCTCCGGACTGAGCTCCTTAAGGTT
AACTCTAGAGAATTCGGATCC
[912 nt withheld, positions 2122-3033]
GTGGAGAAGGGCATCTACCAGACCAGCAACTTCAGGGTCCAACCAACAGAGAGCATTGTGAGGTTTCCAA
ACGTC
[582 nt withheld, positions 3109-3690]
AAGAAGAGCACCAACCTGGTGAAGAACAAGTGTGTGAACTTCAACTTCAATGGACTGACAGGCACAGGAG
TGCTGACAAAGAGCAACAAGAAGTTCCTGCCATTCCAACAGTTTGGCAGGGACATTGTTGACACCACAGA
TGCTGTGAGGGACCCACAGACCTTGGAGATTCTGGACATCACACCATGTTCCTTTGGAGGAGTGTCTGTG
ATTACACCTGGCACCAACACCAGCAACCAGGTGGCTGTGCTCTACCAGGGTGTGAACTGTACTGAGGTGT
CTGTGGCTATCCATGCTGACCAACTTACACCAACCTGGAGGGTCTACAGCACAGGCAGCAATGTGTTCCA
GACCAGGGCTGGCTGTCTGATTGGAGCAGAGTATGTGAACAACTCCTATGAGTGTGACATCCCAATTGGA
GCAGGCGTCTGTGCCTCCTACCAGACCCAGACCAAGAGCCGTAGGAGGGCAAGGTCTGTGGCAAGCCAGA
GCATCATTGCCTACACAATGAGTCTGGGAGCAGAGAACTCTGTGGCTTACAGCAACAACAGCATTGCCAT
CCCAACCAACTTCACCATCTCTGTGACCACAGAAATTCTGCCTGTGAGTATGACCAAGACCTCTGTGGAC
TGTACAATGTATATCTGTGGAGACAGCACAGAGTGTAGCAACCTGCTGCTCCAATATGGCTCCTTCTGTA
CCCAACTTAAGAGGGCTCTGACAGGCATTGCTGTGGAACAGGACAAGAACACCCAGGAGGTGTTTGCCCA
GGTGAAGCAGATTTACAAGACACCTCCAATCAAGTACTTTGGAGGCTTCAACTTCAGCCAGATTCTGCCT
GACCCAAGCAAGCCAAGCAAGAGGTCCTTCATTGAGGACCTGCTGTTCAACAAGGTGACCCTGGCTGATG
CTGGCTTCATCAAGCAATATGGAGACTGTCTGGGAGACATTGCTGCAAGGGACCTGATTTGTGCCCAGAA
GTTCAATGGACTGACCGTGCTGCCTCCACTGCTGACAGATGAGATGATTGCCCAATACACCTCTGCCCTG
CTGGCTGGCACCATCACCTCTGGCTGGACCTTTGGAGCAGGAGCAGCCCTCCAAATCCCATTTGCTATGC
AGATGGCTTACAGGTTCAATGGCATTGGAGTGACCCAGAATGTGCTCTATGAGAACCAGAAACTGATTGC
CAACCAGTTCAACTCTGCCATTGGCAAGATTCAGGACTCCCTGTTCAGCACAGCCTCTGCCCTGGGCAAA
CTCCAAGATGTGGTGAACCATAATGCCCAGGCTCTGAACACCCTGGTGAAGCAACTTTCCAGCAAGTTTG
GAGCCATCTCCTCTGTGCTGAATGACATCCTGAGCAGACTGGACAAGGTGGAGGCTGAGGTCCAGATTGA
CAGACTGATTACAGGCAGACTCCAATCCCTCCAAACCTATGTGACCCAACAACTTATCAGGGCTGCTGAG
ATTAGGGCATCTGCCAACCTGGCTGCCACCAAGATGAGTGAGTGTGTGCTGGGACAAAGCAAGAGGGTGG
ACTTCTGTGGCAAGGGCTACCACCTGATGAGTTTTCCACAGTCTGCCCCTCATGGAGTGGTGTTCCTGCA
TGTGACCTATGTGCCTGCCCAGGAGAAGAACTTCACCACAGCCCCTGCCATCTGCCATGATGGCAAGGCT
CACTTTCCAAGGGAGGGAGTGTTTGTGAGCAATGGCACCCACTGGTTTGTGACCCAGAGGAACTTCTATG
AACCACAGATTATCACCACAGACAACACCTTTGTGTCTGGCAACTGTGATGTGGTGATTGGCATTGTGAA
CAACACAGTCTATGACCCACTCCAACTTGAACTGGACTCCTTCAAGGAGGAACTGGACAAATACTTCAAG
AACCACACCAGCCCTGATGTGGACCTGGGAGACATCTCTGGCATCAATGCCTCTGTGGTGAACATCCAGA
AGGAGATTGACAGACTGAATGAGGTGGCTAAGAACCTGAATGAGTCCCTGATTGACCTCCAAGAACTGGG
CAAATATGAACAATACATCAAGTGGCCATGGTACATCTGGCTGGGCTTCATTGCTGGACTGATTGCCATT
GTGATGGTGACCATAATGCTGTGTTGTATGACCTCCTGTTGTTCCTGTCTGAAAGGCTGTTGTTCCTGTG
GCTCCTGTTGTAAGTGACTCGAGCCATGGAAGCTTGATATCTAACTGACTGAACCGGTGGTACCAAACGG
GGGAGGCTAACTGAAACACGGAAGGAGACAATACCGGAAGGAACCCGCGCTATGACGGCAATAAAAAGAC
AGAATAAAACGCACGGGTGTTGGGTCGTTTGTTCATAAACGCGGGGTTCGGTCCCAGGGCTGGCACTCTG
TCGATACCCCACCGAGACCCCATTGGGGCCAATACGCCCGCGTTTCTTCCTTTTCCCCACCCCACCCCCC
AAGTTCGGGTGAAGGCCCAGGGCTCGCAGCCAACGTCGGGGCGGCAGGCCCTGCCATAGCAGATCTGCGC
AGCTGGGGCTCTAGGGGGTATCCCC
[124 nt withheld, positions 6236-6359]
C
[91 nt withheld, positions 6361-6451]
A
[49 nt withheld, positions 6453-6501]
CCTTTGACGTTGGAGTCCACGTTCTTT
[37 nt withheld, positions 6529-6565]
ACCCTATCTCGGTCTATTCTTTTGATTTATAAGGGATTTTGCCGATTTCGGCCTATTGGTTAAAAAATGA
GCTGATTTAACAAAAATTTAACGCGAATTAATTCTGTGGAATGTGTGTCAGTTAGGGTGTGGAAAGTCCC
CAGGCTCCCCAGCAGGCAGAAGTATGCAAAGCATGCATCTCAATTAGTCAGCAACCAGGTGTGGAAAGTC
CCCAGGCTCCCCAGCAGGCAGAAGTATGCAAAGCATGCATCTCAATTAGTCAGCAACCATAGTCCCGCCC
CTAACTCCGCCCATCCCGCCCCTAACTCCGCCCAGTTCCGCCCATTCTCCGCCCCATGGCTGACTAATTT
TTTTTATTTATGCAGAGGCCGAGGCCGCCTCTGCCTCTGAGCTATTCCAGAAGTAGTGAGGAGGCTTTTT
TGGAGGCCTAGGCTTTTGCAAAAAGCTCCCGGGAGCTTGTATATCCATTTTCGGATCTGATCAAGAGACA
GGATGAGGATCGTTTCGCATGATTGAACAAGATGGATTGCACGCAGGTTCTCCGGCCGCTTGGGTGGAGA
GGCTATTCGGCTATGACTGGGCACAACAGACAATCGGCTGCTCTGATGCCGCCGTGTTCCGGCTGTCAGC
GCAGGGGCGCCCGGTTCTTTTTGTCAAGACCGACCTGTCCGGTGCCCTGAATGAACTGCAGGACGAGGCA
GCGCGGCTATCGTGGCTGGCCACGACGGGCGTTCCTTGCGCAGCTGTGCTCGACGTTGTCACTGAAGCGG
GAAGGGACTGGCTGCTATTGGGCGAAGTGCCGGGGCAGGATCTCCTGTCATCTCACCTTGCTCCTGCCGA
GAAAGTATCCATCATGGCTGATGCAATGCGGCGGCTGCATACGCTTGATCCGGCTACCTGCCCATTCGAC
CACCAAGCGAAACATCGCATCGAGCGAGCACGTACTCGGATGGAAGCCGGTCTTGTCGATCAGGATGATC
TGGACGAAGAGCATCAGGGGCTCGCGCCAGCCGAACTGTTCGCCAGGCTCAAGGCGCGCATGCCCGACGG
CGAGGATCTCGTCGTGACCCATGGCGATGCCTGCTTGCCGAATATCATGGTGGAAAATGGCCGCTTTTCT
GGATTCATCGACTGTGGCCGGCTGGGTGTGGCGGACCGCTATCAGGACATAGCGTTGGCTACCCGTGATA
TTGCTGAAGAGCTTGGCGGCGAATGGGCTGACCGCTTCCTCGTGCTTTACGGTATCGCCGCTCCCGATTC
GCAGCGCATCGCCTTCTATCGCCTTCTTGACGAGTTCTTCTGAGCGGGACTCTGGGGTTCGCGAAATGAC
CGACCAAGCGACGCCCAACCTGCCATCACGAGATTTCGATTCCACCGCCGCCTTCTATGAAAGGTTGGGC
TTCGGAATCGTTTTCCGGGACGCCGGCTGGATGATCCTCCAGCGCGGGGATCTCATGCTGGAGTTCTTCG
CCCACCCCAACTTGTTTATTGCAGCTTATAATGGTTACAAATAAAGCAATAGCATCACAAATTTCACAAA
TAAAGCATTTTTTTCACTGCATTCTAGTTGTGGTTTGTCCAAACTCATCAATGTATCTTATCATGTCTGT
ATACCGTCGACCTCTAGCTAGAGCTTGGCGTAATCATGGTCATAGCTGTTTCCTGTGTGAAATTGTTATC
CGCTCACAATTCCACACAACATACGAGCCGGAAGCATAAAGTGTAAAGCCTGGGGTGCCTAATGAGTGAG
CTAACTCACATTAATTGCGTTGCGCTCACTGCCCGCTTTCCAGTCGGGAAACCTGTCGTGCCAGCTGCAT
TAATGAATCGGCCAACGCGCGGGGAGAGGCGGTTTGCGTATTGGGCGCTCTTCCGCTTCCTCGCTCACTG
ACTCGCTGCGCTCGGTCGTTCGGCTGCGGCGAGCGGTATCAGCTCACTCAAAGGCGGTAATACGGTTATC
CACAGAATCAGGGGATAACGCAGGAAAGAACATGTGAGCAAAAGGCCAGCAAAAGGCCAGGAACCGTAAA
AAGGCCGCGTTGCTGGCGTTTTTCCATAGGCTCCGCCCCCCTGACGAGCATCACAAAAATCGACGCTCAA
GTCAGAGGTGGCGAAACCCGACAGGACTATAAAGATACCAGGCGTTTCCCCCTGGAAGCTCCCTCGTGCG
CTCTCCTGTTCCGACCCTGCCGCTTACCGGATACCTGTCCGCCTTTCTCCCTTCGGGAAGCGTGGCGCTT
TCTCATAGCTCACGCTGTAGGTATCTCAGTTCGGTGTAGGTCGTTCGCTCCAAGCTGGGCTGTGTGCACG
AACCCCCCGTTCAGCCCGACCGCTGCGCCTTATCCGGTAACTATCGTCTTGAGTCCAACCCGGTAAGACA
CGACTTATCGCCACTGGCAGCAGCCACTGGTAACAGGATTAGCAGAGCGAGGTATGTAGGCGGTGCTACA
GAGTTCTTGAAGTGGTGGCCTAACTACGGCTACACTAGAAGAACAGTATTTGGTATCTGCGCTCTGCTGA
AGCCAGTTACCTTCGGAAAAAGAGTTGGTAGCTCTTGATCCGGCAAACAAACCACCGCTGGTAGCGGTGG
TTTTTTTGTTTGCAAGCAGCAGATTACGCGCAGAAAAAA
Features (pLannotate 1.2.2; 18 found; start..end, strand, type, name):
    181..1041    -  CDS            AmpR: β-lactamase; bla; confers resistance to ampicillin, carbenicillin, and related antibiotics
   1042..1146    -  promoter       AmpR promoter: bla
   1205..1257    -  misc_feature   bom (fragment): basis of mobility region from pBR322
   1412..1791    +  enhancer       CMV enhancer: human cytomegalovirus immediate early enhancer
   1792..1995    +  promoter       CMV promoter: human cytomegalovirus (CMV) immediate early promoter
   2122..5874    +  CDS            S (sequence partly withheld): SPIKE_SARS2 - Experimental evidence at protein level: Swiss-Prot protein existence level 1. [Spike glycoprotein]: May down-regulate host tetherin (BST2) by lysosomal degradation, thereby counteracting its antiviral activity. From Severe acute respiratory syndrome coronavirus 2 (2019-nCoV) (SARS-CoV-2).
   5986..6034    +  polyA_signal   HSV TK poly(A) signal: herpes simplex virus thymidine kinase polyadenylation signal (Cole and Stacy, 1985)
   6125..6141    -  polyA_signal   bGH poly(A) signal (fragment): bovine growth hormone polyadenylation signal
   6236..6664    +  rep_origin     f1 ori (sequence partly withheld): f1 bacteriophage origin of replication; arrow indicates direction of (+) strand synthesis
   6678..7007    +  promoter       SV40 promoter: SV40 enhancer and early promoter
   7074..7865    +  CDS            neo: KKA2_KLEPN - Also known as kan, nptII. Experimental evidence at protein level: Swiss-Prot protein existence level 1. Resistance to kanamycin, neomycin, paromomycin, ribostamycin, butirosin and gentamicin B. From Klebsiella pneumoniae.
   7891..8049    +  CDS            ble (fragment): BLE_KLEPN - Experimental evidence at protein level: Swiss-Prot protein existence level 1. Binding protein with a strong affinity to the bleomycin family of antibiotics. Binds to CL990; an antimitotic-antibiotic compound. From Klebsiella pneumoniae.
   8044..8165    +  polyA_signal   SV40 poly(A) signal: SV40 polyadenylation signal
   8238..8254    -  protein_bind   lac operator: The lac repressor binds to the lac operator to inhibit transcription in E. coli. This inhibition can be relieved by adding lactose or isopropyl-β-D-thiogalactopyranoside (IPTG). lac repressor encoded by lacI
   8262..8292    -  promoter       lac promoter: promoter for the E. coli lac operon
   8307..8328    -  protein_bind   CAP binding site: CAP binding activates transcription in the presence of cAMP. E. coli catabolite activator protein
   8341..8433    -  CDS            lacI (fragment): lac repressor; lacI; The lac repressor binds to the lac operator to inhibit transcription in E. coli. This inhibition can be relieved by adding lactose or isopropyl-β-D-thiogalactopyranoside (IPTG).
   8616..10      -  rep_origin     ori (across the origin): high-copy-number ColE1/pMB1/pBR322/pUC origin of replication
