[The description below was written by a language model from this plasmid's Addgene catalogue record and pLannotate feature annotations shown in this document.]
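Description:
pcDNA3.3_SARS2_JN.1 is a mammalian expression plasmid of about 9.2 kb, built on the pcDNA3.3 backbone, that encodes the spike glycoprotein of the SARS-CoV-2 JN.1 variant. It is maintained in E. coli as a high-copy plasmid through a ColE1/pUC-type origin and is selected with ampicillin via the β-lactamase gene and its native promoter. The backbone also carries an f1 phage origin, which can support single-stranded DNA production, along with small remnants of lac regulatory sequence, a bom fragment and a bGH poly(A) fragment that appear to be backbone leftovers with no stated role in the construct.

The spike insert, roughly 3.8 kb, was cloned between BamHI and XhoI sites that were both retained. It is described as the BA.2.86 spike with the additional L455S substitution that defines JN.1. Transcription is driven by the human cytomegalovirus immediate early enhancer and promoter for strong constitutive expression in transfected mammalian cells, and the transcript is terminated by the herpes simplex virus thymidine kinase polyadenylation signal. No epitope tag or reporter is annotated. The record does not state whether the coding sequence is codon-optimised or whether the cytoplasmic tail is modified.

A separate cassette with the SV40 enhancer/early promoter, the neomycin phosphotransferase gene and an SV40 poly(A) signal would allow G418 selection of stably transfected cells. The stated purpose, however, is supplying JN.1 spike as the envelope protein for pseudovirus production. Such pseudoviruses are typically used for entry and antibody neutralisation studies, but the record does not specify the packaging system or the downstream assays.
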