Addgene plasmid #218678: pcDNA3.3_SARS2_JN.1
Purpose: expressing SARS-CoV-2 JN.1 spike protein for pseudovirus production
Depositing lab: David Nemazee. Depositing organization: Scripps California (The Scripps Research Institute).
Backbone
  Vector backbone: pcDNA3.3
  Backbone size w/o insert (bp): 5500
  Total vector size (bp): 9200
  Vector type: Mammalian Expression
Growth in bacteria
  Bacterial resistance: Ampicillin, 100 μg/mL
  Growth temperature: 37°C
  Growth strain: DH5alpha
  Copy number: High Copy
Gene/Insert
  Gene/Insert name: Spike (JN.1)
  Species: SARS-CoV-2
  Insert size (bp): 3800
  Mutation: L455S on the basis of BA.2.86
  Promoter: CMV
  Cloning method: Restriction Enzyme; 5′ cloning site BamHI (not destroyed); 3′ cloning site XhoI (not destroyed)
  Sequencing primers: 5′ CMV-F; 3′ TK_pA-R
Terms and licenses: Academic/Nonprofit Terms; Industry Terms: Not Available to Industry
How to cite: pcDNA3.3_SARS2_JN.1 was a gift from David Nemazee (Addgene plasmid # 218678 ; http://n2t.net/addgene:218678 ; RRID:Addgene_218678)
